Addgene plasmid #220967: pLenti6.3-SauriCas9-BlastR
Purpose: Expresses human codon-optimized SauriCas9
Depositing lab: Hyongbum Kim. Depositing organization: Yonsei University Health System. Publication: Massively parallel evaluation and computational prediction of the activities and specificities of 17 small Cas9s. Seo SY, Min S, Lee S, Seo JH, Park J, Kim HK, Song M, Baek D, Cho SR, Kim HH. Nat Methods. 2023 Jul;20(7):999-1009. doi: 10.1038/s41592-023-01875-2. Epub 2023 May 15. PubMed 37188955.
Backbone
  Vector backbone: pLenti6
  Backbone manufacturer: Invitrogen
  Vector type: Mammalian Expression, Lentiviral, CRISPR
  Selectable markers: Blasticidin
Growth in bacteria
  Bacterial resistance: Ampicillin, 100 μg/mL
  Growth temperature: 37°C
  Growth strain: NEB Stable
  Copy number: Unknown
Gene/Insert
  Gene/Insert name: SauriCas9
Terms and licenses: Academic/Nonprofit Terms; Industry Terms: Not Available to Industry
How to cite: pLenti6.3-SauriCas9-BlastR was a gift from Hyongbum Kim (Addgene plasmid # 220967 ; http://n2t.net/addgene:220967 ; RRID:Addgene_220967)
