[The description below was written by a language model from this plasmid's Addgene catalogue record and pLannotate feature annotations shown in this document.]
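Description:
pLenti6.3-SauriCas9-BlastR is a third-generation-style, self-inactivating HIV-1 lentiviral transfer plasmid built on the Invitrogen pLenti6 backbone for expressing a human codon-optimized SauriCas9, a small Cas9 orthologue, in mammalian cells. It is propagated in E. coli through a high-copy ColE1/pUC-type origin with ampicillin selection from the bla gene. The backbone also carries an f1 origin, an SV40 origin and poly(A) signal, and leftover lac and pBluescript-derived fragments outside the viral region.

The viral genome is transcribed from a chimeric RSV promoter fused to a truncated 5' LTR, which makes packaging-cell expression Tat-independent. It includes the Ψ packaging signal with a short gag fragment, the Rev response element for Rev-dependent nuclear export, and a ΔU3 3' LTR that inactivates LTR promoter activity after integration. Within the provirus, the CMV immediate-early enhancer and promoter drive the roughly 3.2 kb Cas9 open reading frame. The automated annotation labels this frame by similarity to Staphylococcus aureus Cas9, but the catalogue entry identifies it as SauriCas9. The blasticidin S deaminase gene lies a short distance downstream with no separate promoter annotated, suggesting it is co-expressed from the same transcript; the linking element (for example a 2A peptide) is not identified in the feature table. A WPRE follows to enhance transcript stability and expression.

No guide RNA cassette is annotated, so the guide must be supplied separately. The plasmid is suited to making blasticidin-selectable, stably transduced cell lines expressing the nuclease, and it was deposited with a study that compared the activities and specificities of many small Cas9 variants in parallel.
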