Features (pLannotate 1.2.2; 29 found; start..end, strand, type, name):
      3..229     +  promoter       RSV promoter: Rous sarcoma virus enhancer/promoter
    230..410     +  LTR            5' LTR (truncated): truncated 5' long terminal repeat (LTR) from HIV-1
    457..582     +  misc_feature   HIV-1 Ψ: packaging signal of human immunodeficiency virus type 1
    566..904     +  CDS            HIV-1 gag (fragment): gag protein from human immunodeficiency virus 1; gag
   1079..1312    +  misc_feature   RRE: The Rev response element (RRE) of HIV-1 allows for Rev-dependent mRNA export from the nucleus to the cytoplasm.
   1689..1789    +  CDS            Rev (fragment): human immunodeficiency virus 1 (HIV-1) Rev protein; rev; enhances nuclear export of unspliced and incompletely spliced viral mRNAs
   1790..1810    -  misc_feature   MCS (fragment): pBluescript multiple cloning site
   1820..2123    +  enhancer       CMV enhancer: human cytomegalovirus immediate early enhancer
   2124..2327    +  promoter       CMV promoter: human cytomegalovirus (CMV) immediate early promoter
   2399..2417    +  promoter       T7 promoter: promoter for bacteriophage T7 RNA polymerase
   2497..5655    +  CDS            cas9: CAS9_STAAU - Experimental evidence at protein level: Swiss-Prot protein existence level 1. CRISPR (clustered regularly interspaced short palindromic repeat) is an adaptive immune system that provides protection against mobile genetic elements (viruses, transposable elements and conjugative plasmids). CRISPR clusters contain spacers, sequences complementary to antecedent mobile elements, and target invading nucleic acids. CRISPR clusters are transcribed and processed into CRISPR RNA (crRNA). In type II CRISPR systems correct processing of pre-crRNA requires a trans- encoded small RNA (tracrRNA)
   5785..6183    +  CDS            BSD: blasticidin S deaminase; Aspergillus terreus BSD; confers resistance to blasticidin
   6184..6205    +  misc_feature   MCS (fragment): pBluescript multiple cloning site
   6208..6796    +  misc_feature   WPRE: woodchuck hepatitis virus posttranscriptional regulatory element
   6791..6865    +  CDS            nef (fragment): NEF_HV1Z2 - Experimental evidence at protein level: Swiss-Prot protein existence level 1. Extracellular Nef protein targets CD4(+) T-lymphocytes for apoptosis by interacting with CXCR4 surface receptors. From Human immunodeficiency virus type 1 group M subtype D (isolate Z2/CDC-Z34) (HIV-1).
   6867..7100    +  LTR            3' LTR (ΔU3): self-inactivating 3' long terminal repeat (LTR) from HIV-1
   7172..7293    +  polyA_signal   SV40 poly(A) signal: SV40 polyadenylation signal
   7333..7468    +  rep_origin     SV40 ori: SV40 origin of replication
   7489..7507    -  promoter       T7 promoter: promoter for bacteriophage T7 RNA polymerase
   7515..7670    +  CDS            lacZα (fragment): LacZα fragment of β-galactosidase; lacZ fragment
   7675..8103    +  rep_origin     f1 ori (sequence partly withheld): f1 bacteriophage origin of replication; arrow indicates direction of (+) strand synthesis
   8156..8260    +  promoter       AmpR promoter: bla
   8261..9121    +  CDS            AmpR: β-lactamase; bla; confers resistance to ampicillin, carbenicillin, and related antibiotics
   9292..9880    +  rep_origin     ori: high-copy-number ColE1/pMB1/pBR322/pUC origin of replication
  10063..10155   +  CDS            lacI (fragment): lac repressor; lacI; The lac repressor binds to the lac operator to inhibit transcription in E. coli. This inhibition can be relieved by adding lactose or isopropyl-β-D-thiogalactopyranoside (IPTG).
  10168..10189   +  protein_bind   CAP binding site: CAP binding activates transcription in the presence of cAMP. E. coli catabolite activator protein
  10204..10234   +  promoter       lac promoter: promoter for the E. coli lac operon
  10242..10258   +  protein_bind   lac operator: The lac repressor binds to the lac operator to inhibit transcription in E. coli. This inhibition can be relieved by adding lactose or isopropyl-β-D-thiogalactopyranoside (IPTG). lac repressor encoded by lacI
  10303..10321   +  promoter       T3 promoter: promoter for bacteriophage T3 RNA polymerase
>Addgene plasmid #220967 | pLenti6.3-SauriCas9-BlastR | addgene full sequence | sequence record 441017 | Addgene NGS Result
AATGTAGTCTTATGCAATACTCTTGTAGTCTTGCAACATGGTAACGATGAGTTAGCAACATGCCTTACAA
GGAGAGAAAAAGCACCGTGCATGCCGATTGGTGGAAGTAAGGTGGTACGATCGTGCCTTATTAGGAAGGC
AACAGACGGGTCTGACATGGATTGGACGAACCACTGAATTGCCGCATTGCAGAGATATTGTATTTAAGTG
CCTAGCTCGATACATAAACGGGTCTCTCTGGTTAGACCAGATCTGAGCCTGGGAGCTCTCTGGCTAACTA
GGGAACCCACTGCTTAAGCCTCAATAAAGCTTGCCTTGAGTGCTTCAAGTAGTGTGTGCCCGTCTGTTGT
GTGACTCTGGTAACTAGAGATCCCTCAGACCCTTTTAGTCAGTGTGGAAAATCTCTAGCAGTGGCGCCCG
AACAGGGACTTGAAAGCGAAAGGGAAACCAGAGGAGCTCTCTCGACGCAGGACTCGGCTTGCTGAAGCGC
GCACGGCAAGAGGCGAGGGGCGGCGACTGGTGAGTACGCCAAAAATTTTGACTAGCGGAGGCTAGAAGGA
GAGAGATGGGTGCGAGAGCGTCAGTATTAAGCGGGGGAGAATTAGATCGCGATGGGAAAAAATTCGGTTA
AGGCCAGGGGGAAAGAAAAAATATAAATTAAAACATATAGTATGGGCAAGCAGGGAGCTAGAACGATTCG
CAGTTAATCCTGGCCTGTTAGAAACATCAGAAGGCTGTAGACAAATACTGGGACAGCTACAACCATCCCT
TCAGACAGGATCAGAAGAACTTAGATCATTATATAATACAGTAGCAACCCTCTATTGTGTGCATCAAAGG
ATAGAGATAAAAGACACCAAGGAAGCTTTAGACAAGATAGAGGAAGAGCAAAACAAAAGTAAGACCACCG
CACAGCAAGCGGCCGGCCGCTGATCTTCAGACCTGGAGGAGGAGATATGAGGGACAATTGGAGAAGTGAA
TTATATAAATATAAAGTAGTAAAAATTGAACCATTAGGAGTAGCACCCACCAAGGCAAAGAGAAGAGTGG
TGCAGAGAGAAAAAAGAGCAGTGGGAATAGGAGCTTTGTTCCTTGGGTTCTTGGGAGCAGCAGGAAGCAC
TATGGGCGCAGCGTCAATGACGCTGACGGTACAGGCCAGACAATTATTGTCTGGTATAGTGCAGCAGCAG
AACAATTTGCTGAGGGCTATTGAGGCGCAACAGCATCTGTTGCAACTCACAGTCTGGGGCATCAAGCAGC
TCCAGGCAAGAATCCTGGCTGTGGAAAGATACCTAAAGGATCAACAGCTCCTGGGGATTTGGGGTTGCTC
TGGAAAACTCATTTGCACCACTGCTGTGCCTTGGAATGCTAGTTGGAGTAATAAATCTCTGGAACAGATT
TGGAATCACACGACCTGGATGGAGTGGGACAGAGAAATTAACAATTACACAAGCTTAATACACTCCTTAA
TTGAAGAATCGCAAAACCAGCAAGAAAAGAATGAACAAGAATTATTGGAATTAGATAAATGGGCAAGTTT
GTGGAATTGGTTTAACATAACAAATTGGCTGTGGTATATAAAATTATTCATAATGATAGTAGGAGGCTTG
GTAGGTTTAAGAATAGTTTTTGCTGTACTTTCTATAGTGAATAGAGTTAGGCAGGGATATTCACCATTAT
CGTTTCAGACCCACCTCCCAACCCCGAGGGGACCCGACAGGCCCGAAGGAATAGAAGAAGAAGGTGGAGA
GAGAGACAGAGACAGATCCATTCGATTAGTGAACGGATCTCGACGGTATCGATAAGCTTGGGAGTTCCGC
GTTACATAACTTACGGTAAATGGCCCGCCTGGCTGACCGCCCAACGACCCCCGCCCATTGACGTCAATAA
TGACGTATGTTCCCATAGTAACGCCAATAGGGACTTTCCATTGACGTCAATGGGTGGAGTATTTACGGTA
AACTGCCCACTTGGCAGTACATCAAGTGTATCATATGCCAAGTACGCCCCCTATTGACGTCAATGACGGT
AAATGGCCCGCCTGGCATTATGCCCAGTACATGACCTTATGGGACTTTCCTACTTGGCAGTACATCTACG
TATTAGTCATCGCTATTACCATGGTGATGCGGTTTTGGCAGTACATCAATGGGCGTGGATAGCGGTTTGA
CTCACGGGGATTTCCAAGTCTCCACCCCATTGACGTCAATGGGAGTTTGTTTTGGCACCAAAATCAACGG
GACTTTCCAAAATGTCGTAACAACTCCGCCCCATTGACGCAAATGGGCGGTAGGCGTGTACGGTGGGAGG
TCTATATAAGCAGAGCTCGTTTAGTGAACCGTCAGATCGCCTGGAGACGCCATCCACGCTGTTTTGACCT
CCATAGAAGACACCGACTTAATACGACTCACTATAGGGAGAGCCGCCACCATGGCACCGAAGAAGAAGCG
TAAAGTCGGAATCCACGGAGTTCCTGCGGCACAGGAGAACCAGCAGAAGCAGAATTACATCCTGGGCCTG
GACATCGGCATCACCTCTGTGGGCTATGGCCTGATCGACAGCAAGACCCGGGAAGTGATCGATGCAGGCG
TGCGCCTGTTCCCAGAGGCAGACTCTGAGAACAATAGCAACCGGAGATCCAAGAGGGGCGCCAGGCGCCT
GAAGCGGCGGAGAATCCACCGCCTGAATCGGGTGAAGGACCTGCTGGCCGATTACCAGATGATCGACCTG
AACAATGTGCCAAAGTCCACCGATCCCTATACAATCAGAGTGAAGGGCCTGAGGGAGCCCCTGACCAAGG
AGGAGTTTGCCATCGCCCTGCTGCACATCGCAAAGAGGAGGGGCCTGCACAACATCTCTGTGAGCATGGG
CGACGAGGAGCAGGATAACGAGCTGTCTACCAAGCAGCAGCTGCAGAAGAATGCCCAGCAGCTGCAGGAC
AAGTACGTGTGCGAGCTGCAGCTGGAGCGGCTGACAAACATCAATAAGGTGCGCGGCGAGAAGAACCGGT
TCAAGACCGAGGATTTTGTGAAGGAGGTGAAGCAGCTGTGCGAGACACAGAGACAGTATCACAATATCGA
CGATCAGTTCATCCAGCAGTATATCGACCTGGTGTCCACCAGAAGGGAGTACTTTGAGGGACCTGGAAAC
GGCTCTCCCTACGGCTGGGACGGCGATCTGCTGAAGTGGTATGAGAAGCTGATGGGCAGGTGCACATACT
TCCCTGAGGAGCTGCGCAGCGTGAAGTATGCCTACTCCGCCGACCTGTTTAACGCCCTGAATGATCTGAA
CAATCTGGTGGTGACCCGCGACGATAATCCAAAGCTGGAGTACTATGAGAAGTACCACATCATCGAGAAC
GTGTTCAAGCAGAAGAAGAATCCCACACTGAAGCAGATCGCCAAGGAGATCGGCGTGCAGGACTATGACA
TCAGAGGCTACAGGATCACCAAGTCCGGCAAGCCCCAGTTCACATCTTTTAAGCTGTACCACGACCTGAA
GAACATCTTTGAGCAGGCCAAGTATCTGGAGGACGTGGAGATGCTGGATGAGATCGCCAAGATCCTGACC
ATCTACCAGGACGAGATCAGCATCAAGAAGGCCCTGGATCAGCTGCCTGAGCTGCTGACCGAGAGCGAGA
AGTCCCAGATCGCCCAGCTGACAGGCTATACCGGCACACACCGGCTGAGCCTGAAGTGCATCCACATCGT
GATCGACGAGCTGTGGGAGTCCCCCGAGAACCAGATGGAGATTTTCACCAGACTGAATCTGAAGCCTAAG
AAGGTGGAGATGTCTGAGATCGACAGCATCCCTACCACACTGGTGGATGAGTTCATCCTGAGCCCAGTGG
TGAAGAGGGCCTTTATCCAGAGCATCAAAGTGATCAACGCCGTGATCAATAGGTTCGGCCTGCCAGAGGA
CATCATCATCGAGCTGGCCCGCGAGAAGAACTCCAAGGATCGCCGGAAGTTTATCAACAAGCTGCAGAAG
CAGAATGAGGCCACCCGCAAGAAGATCGAGCAGCTGCTGGCCAAGTATGGCAACACAAATGCCAAGTACA
TGATCGAGAAGATCAAGCTGCACGACATGCAGGAGGGCAAGTGTCTGTACTCTCTGGAGGCCATCCCCCT
GGAGGATCTGCTGAGCAACCCTACCCACTATGAGGTGGACCACATCATCCCAAGGTCCGTGTCTTTCGAT
AATAGCCTGAACAATAAGGTGCTGGTGAAGCAGTCTGAGAACAGCAAGAAGGGCAATCGCACACCCTATC
AGTACCTGAGCAGCAACGAGTCCAAGATCAGCTACAATCAGTTTAAGCAGCACATCCTGAACCTGTCCAA
GGCCAAGGACCGGATCAGCAAGAAGAAGCGGGACATGCTGCTGGAGGAGCGGGACATCAATAAGTTCGAG
GTGCAGAAGGAGTTTATCAACAGAAATCTGGTGGACACCCGCTACGCCACACGGGAGCTGTCCAACCTGC
TGAAGACCTATTTCTCTACACACGATTACGCCGTGAAGGTGAAGACCATCAACGGCGGCTTCACAAATCA
CCTGCGGAAAGTGTGGGACTTCAAGAAGCACAGAAACCACGGCTACAAGCACCACGCAGAGGACGCACTG
GTCATCGCCAATGCCGATTTCCTGTTTAAGACCCACAAGGCCCTGAGAAGGACAGACAAGATCCTGGAGC
AGCCCGGCCTGGAGGTGAACGACACCACAGTGAAGGTGGATACCGAGGAGAAGTACCAGGAGCTGTTTGA
GACACCTAAGCAGGTGAAGAATATCAAGCAGTTCCGCGACTTTAAGTACTCTCACCGGGTGGATAAGAAG
CCAAACAGACAGCTGATCAATGACACCCTGTATAGCACAAGGGAGATCGATGGCGAGACCTATGTGGTGC
AGACACTGAAGGACCTGTACGCCAAGGATAACGAGAAGGTGAAGAAGCTGTTCACCGAGCGCCCACAGAA
GATCCTGATGTACCAGCACGACCCCAAGACCTTTGAGAAGCTGATGACAATCCTGAACCAGTATGCCGAG
GCCAAGAATCCCCTGGCCGCCTACTATGAGGATAAGGGCGAGTATGTGACCAAGTACGCCAAGAAGGGCA
ATGGCCCTGCCATCCACAAGATCAAGTACATCGACAAGAAGCTGGGCTCCTACCTGGACGTGAGCAACAA
GTACCCTGAGACACAGAATAAGCTGGTGAAGCTGAGCCTGAAGTCCTTCCGGTTTGACATCTATAAGTGC
GAGCAGGGCTACAAGATGGTGTCCATCGGCTACCTGGACGTGCTGAAGAAGGATAACTACTATTACATCC
CAAAGGACAAGTATGAGGCCGAGAAGCAGAAGAAGAAGATCAAGGAGTCTGATCTGTTCGTGGGCAGCTT
TTATTACAATGACCTGATCATGTACGAGGATGAGCTGTTCAGAGTGATCGGCGTGAACAGCGACATCAAC
AATCTGGTGGAGCTGAATATGGTGGACATCACCTATAAGGATTTTTGTGAGGTGAACAATGTGACCGGCG
AGAAGCGGATCAAGAAGACAATCGGCAAGAGAGTGGTGCTGATCGAGAAGTATACCACAGACATCCTGGG
CAACCTGTACAAGACCCCCCTGCCTAAGAAGCCTCAGCTGATCTTCAAGAGGGGCGAGCTGGGATCCCCC
AAGAAGAAGAGGAAAGTCTCGAGCGATTACAAAGACGATGACGATAAGGGCAGCGGCGCAACAAACTTCT
CTCTGCTGAAACAAGCCGGAGATGTCGAAGAGAATCCTGGACCGATGGCCAAGCCTTTGTCTCAAGAAGA
ATCCACCCTCATTGAAAGAGCAACGGCTACAATCAACAGCATCCCCATCTCTGAAGACTACAGCGTCGCC
AGCGCAGCTCTCTCTAGCGACGGCCGCATCTTCACTGGTGTCAATGTATATCATTTTACTGGGGGACCTT
GTGCAGAACTCGTGGTGCTGGGCACTGCTGCTGCTGCGGCAGCTGGCAACCTGACTTGTATCGTCGCGAT
CGGAAATGAGAACAGGGGCATCTTGAGCCCCTGCGGACGGTGCCGACAGGTGCTTCTCGATCTGCATCCT
GGGATCAAAGCCATAGTGAAGGACAGTGATGGACAGCCGACGGCAGTTGGGATTCGTGAATTGCTGCCCT
CTGGTTATGTGTGGGAGGGCTAAGAATTCGATATCAAGCTTATCGGTAATCAACCTCTGGATTACAAAAT
TTGTGAAAGATTGACTGGTATTCTTAACTATGTTGCTCCTTTTACGCTATGTGGATACGCTGCTTTAATG
CCTTTGTATCATGCTATTGCTTCCCGTATGGCTTTCATTTTCTCCTCCTTGTATAAATCCTGGTTGCTGT
CTCTTTATGAGGAGTTGTGGCCCGTTGTCAGGCAACGTGGCGTGGTGTGCACTGTGTTTGCTGACGCAAC
CCCCACTGGTTGGGGCATTGCCACCACCTGTCAGCTCCTTTCCGGGACTTTCGCTTTCCCCCTCCCTATT
GCCACGGCGGAACTCATCGCCGCCTGCCTTGCCCGCTGCTGGACAGGGGCTCGGCTGTTGGGCACTGACA
ATTCCGTGGTGTTGTCGGGGAAATCATCGTCCTTTCCTTGGCTGCTCGCCTGTGTTGCCACCTGGATTCT
GCGCGGGACGTCCTTCTGCTACGTCCCTTCGGCCCTCAATCCAGCGGACCTTCCTTCCCGCGGCCTGCTG
CCGGCTCTGCGGCCTCTTCCGCGTCTTCGCCTTCGCCCTCAGACGAGTCGGATCTCCCTTTGGGCCGCCT
CCCCGCATCGCTTTAAGACCAATGACTTACAAGGCAGCTGTAGATCTTAGCCACTTTTTAAAAGAAAAGG
GGGGACTGGAAGGGCTAATTCACTCCCAACGAAGACAAGATCTGCTTTTTGCTTGTACTGGGTCTCTCTG
GTTAGACCAGATCTGAGCCTGGGAGCTCTCTGGCTAACTAGGGAACCCACTGCTTAAGCCTCAATAAAGC
TTGCCTTGAGTGCTTCAAGTAGTGTGTGCCCGTCTGTTGTGTGACTCTGGTAACTAGAGATCCCTCAGAC
CCTTTTAGTCAGTGTGGAAAATCTCTAGCAGTAGTAGTTCATGTCATCTTATTATTCAGTATTTATAACT
TGCAAAGAAATGAATATCAGAGAGTGAGAGGAACTTGTTTATTGCAGCTTATAATGGTTACAAATAAAGC
AATAGCATCACAAATTTCACAAATAAAGCATTTTTTTCACTGCATTCTAGTTGTGGTTTGTCCAAACTCA
TCAATGTATCTTATCATGTCTGGCTCTAGCTATCCCGCCCCTAACTCCGCCCATCCCGCCCCTAACTCCG
CCCAGTTCCGCCCATTCTCCGCCCCATGGCTGACTAATTTTTTTTATTTATGCAGAGGCCGAGGCCGCCT
CGGCCTCTGAGCTATTCCAGAAGTAGTGAGGAGGCTTTTTTGGAGGCCTAGGGACGTACCCAATTCGCCC
TATAGTGAGTCGTATTACGCGCGCTCACTGGCCGTCGTTTTACAACGTCGTGACTGGGAAAACCCTGGCG
TTACCCAACTTAATCGCCTTGCAGCACATCCCCCTTTCGCCAGCTGGCGTAATAGCGAAGAGGCCCGCAC
CGATCGCCCTTCCCAACAGTTGCGCAGCCTGAATGGCGAATGGG
[124 nt withheld, positions 7675-7798]
C
[91 nt withheld, positions 7800-7890]
A
[49 nt withheld, positions 7892-7940]
CCTTTGACGTTGGAGTCCACGTTCTTT
[37 nt withheld, positions 7968-8004]
ACCCTATCTCGGTCTATTCTTTTGATTTATAAGGGATTTTGCCGATTTCGGCCTATTGGTTAAAAAATGA
GCTGATTTAACAAAAATTTAACGCGAATTTTAACAAAATATTAACGCTTACAATTTAGGTGGCACTTTTC
GGGGAAATGTGCGCGGAACCCCTATTTGTTTATTTTTCTAAATACATTCAAATATGTATCCGCTCATGAG
ACAATAACCCTGATAAATGCTTCAATAATATTGAAAAAGGAAGAGTATGAGTATTCAACATTTCCGTGTC
GCCCTTATTCCCTTTTTTGCGGCATTTTGCCTTCCTGTTTTTGCTCACCCAGAAACGCTGGTGAAAGTAA
AAGATGCTGAAGATCAGTTGGGTGCACGAGTGGGTTACATCGAACTGGATCTCAACAGCGGTAAGATCCT
TGAGAGTTTTCGCCCCGAAGAACGTTTTCCAATGATGAGCACTTTTAAAGTTCTGCTATGTGGCGCGGTA
TTATCCCGTATTGACGCCGGGCAAGAGCAACTCGGTCGCCGCATACACTATTCTCAGAATGACTTGGTTG
AGTACTCACCAGTCACAGAAAAGCATCTTACGGATGGCATGACAGTAAGAGAATTATGCAGTGCTGCCAT
AACCATGAGTGATAACACTGCGGCCAACTTACTTCTGACAACGATCGGAGGACCGAAGGAGCTAACCGCT
TTTTTGCACAACATGGGGGATCATGTAACTCGCCTTGATCGTTGGGAACCGGAGCTGAATGAAGCCATAC
CAAACGACGAGCGTGACACCACGATGCCTGTAGCAATGGCAACAACGTTGCGCAAACTATTAACTGGCGA
ACTACTTACTCTAGCTTCCCGGCAACAATTAATAGACTGGATGGAGGCGGATAAAGTTGCAGGACCACTT
CTGCGCTCGGCCCTTCCGGCTGGCTGGTTTATTGCTGATAAATCTGGAGCCGGTGAGCGTGGGTCTCGCG
GTATCATTGCAGCACTGGGGCCAGATGGTAAGCCCTCCCGTATCGTAGTTATCTACACGACGGGGAGTCA
GGCAACTATGGATGAACGAAATAGACAGATCGCTGAGATAGGTGCCTCACTGATTAAGCATTGGTAACTG
TCAGACCAAGTTTACTCATATATACTTTAGATTGATTTAAAACTTCATTTTTAATTTAAAAGGATCTAGG
TGAAGATCCTTTTTGATAATCTCATGACCAAAATCCCTTAACGTGAGTTTTCGTTCCACTGAGCGTCAGA
CCCCGTAGAAAAGATCAAAGGATCTTCTTGAGATCCTTTTTTTCTGCGCGTAATCTGCTGCTTGCAAACA
AAAAAACCACCGCTACCAGCGGTGGTTTGTTTGCCGGATCAAGAGCTACCAACTCTTTTTCCGAAGGTAA
CTGGCTTCAGCAGAGCGCAGATACCAAATACTGTTCTTCTAGTGTAGCCGTAGTTAGGCCACCACTTCAA
GAACTCTGTAGCACCGCCTACATACCTCGCTCTGCTAATCCTGTTACCAGTGGCTGCTGCCAGTGGCGAT
AAGTCGTGTCTTACCGGGTTGGACTCAAGACGATAGTTACCGGATAAGGCGCAGCGGTCGGGCTGAACGG
GGGGTTCGTGCACACAGCCCAGCTTGGAGCGAACGACCTACACCGAACTGAGATACCTACAGCGTGAGCT
ATGAGAAAGCGCCACGCTTCCCGAAGGGAGAAAGGCGGACAGGTATCCGGTAAGCGGCAGGGTCGGAACA
GGAGAGCGCACGAGGGAGCTTCCAGGGGGAAACGCCTGGTATCTTTATAGTCCTGTCGGGTTTCGCCACC
TCTGACTTGAGCGTCGATTTTTGTGATGCTCGTCAGGGGGGCGGAGCCTATGGAAAAACGCCAGCAACGC
GGCCTTTTTACGGTTCCTGGCCTTTTGCTGGCCTTTTGCTCACATGTTCTTTCCTGCGTTATCCCCTGAT
TCTGTGGATAACCGTATTACCGCCTTTGAGTGAGCTGATACCGCTCGCCGCAGCCGAACGACCGAGCGCA
GCGAGTCAGTGAGCGAGGAAGCGGAAGAGCGCCCAATACGCAAACCGCCTCTCCCCGCGCGTTGGCCGAT
TCATTAATGCAGCTGGCACGACAGGTTTCCCGACTGGAAAGCGGGCAGTGAGCGCAACGCAATTAATGTG
AGTTAGCTCACTCATTAGGCACCCCAGGCTTTACACTTTATGCTTCCGGCTCGTATGTTGTGTGGAATTG
TGAGCGGATAACAATTTCACACAGGAAACAGCTATGACCATGATTACGCCAAGCGCGCAATTAACCCTCA
CTAAAGGGAACAAAAGCTGGAGCTGCAAGCTT
